>Addgene plasmid #128648 | pIIS18-BsmBI | addgene full sequence | sequence record 273331 | Addgene NGS Result
GAGCAGACAAGCCCGTCAGGGCGCGTCAGCGGGTGTTGGCGGGTGTCGGGGCTGGCTTAACTATGCGGCA
TCAGAGCAGATTGTACTGAGAGTGCACCATATGCGGTGTGAAATACCGCACAGATGCGTAAGGAGAAAAT
ACCGCATCAGGCGCCATTCGCCATTCAGGCTGCGCAACTGTTGGGAAGGGCGATCGGTGCGGGCCTCTTC
GCTATTACGCCAGCTGGCGAAAGGGGGATGTGCTGCAAGGCGATTAAGTTGGGTAACGCCAGGGTTTTCC
CAGTCACGACGTTGTAAAACGACGGCCAGTGCCAAGCTTGCATGCCTGCAGCCGTCTCGCGAGACGGGAT
CCCCGGGTACCGAGCTCGAATTCGTAATCATGGTCATAGCTGTTTCCTGTGTGAAATTGTTATCCGCTCA
CAATTCCACACAACATACGAGCCGGAAGCATAAAGTGTAAAGCCTGGGGTGCCTAATGAGTGAGCTAACT
CACATTAATTGCGTTGCGCTCACTGCCCGCTTTCCAGTCGGGAAACCTGTCGTGCCAGCTGCATTAATGA
ATCGGCCAACGCGCGGGGAGAGGCGGTTTGCGTATTGGGCGCTATTCCGCTTCCTCGCTCACTGACTCGC
TGCGCTCGGTCGTTCGGCTGCGGCGAGCGGTATCAGCTCACTCAAAGGCGGTAATACGGTTATCCACAGA
ATCAGGGGATAACGCAGGAAAGAACATGTGAGCAAAAGGCCAGCAAAAGGCCAGGAACCGTAAAAAGGCC
GCGTTGCTGGCGTTTTTCCATAGGCTCCGCCCCCCTGACGAGCATCACAAAAATCGACGCTCAAGTCAGA
GGTGGCGAAACCCGACAGGACTATAAAGATACCAGGCGTTTCCCCCTGGAAGCTCCCTCGTGCGCTCTCC
TGTTCCGACCCTGCCGCTTACCGGATACCTGTCCGCCTTTCTCCCTTCGGGAAGCGTGGCGCTTTCTCAT
AGCTCACGCTGTAGGTATCTCAGTTCGGTGTAGGTCGTTCGCTCCAAGCTGGGCTGTGTGCACGAACCCC
CCGTTCAGCCCGACCGCTGCGCCTTATCCGGTAACTATCGTCTTGAGTCCAACCCGGTAAGACACGACTT
ATCGCCACTGGCAGCAGCCACTGGTAACAGGATTAGCAGAGCGAGGTATGTAGGCGGTGCTACAGAGTTC
TTGAAGTGGTGGCCTAACTACGGCTACACTAGAAGAACAGTATTTGGTATCTGCGCTCTGCTGAAGCCAG
TTACCTTCGGAAAAAGAGTTGGTAGCTCTTGATCCGGCAAACAAACCACCGCTGGTAGCGGTGGTTTTTT
TGTTTGCAAGCAGCAGATTACGCGCAGAAAAAAAGGATCTCAAGAAGATCCTTTGATCTTTTCTACGGGG
TCTGACGCTCAGTGGAACGAAAACTCACGTTAAGGGATTTTGGTCATGAGATTATCAAAAAGGATCTTCA
CCTAGATCCTTTTAAATTAAAAATGAAGTTTTAAATCAATCTAAAGTATATATGAGTAAACTTGGTCTGA
CAGTTACCAATGCTTAATCAGTGAGGCACCTATCTCAGCGATCTGTCTATTTCGTTCATCCATAGTTGCC
TGACTCCCCGTCGTGTAGATAACTACGATACGGGAGGGCTTACCATCTGGCCCCAGTGCTGCAATGATAC
CGCGAGAGCCACGCTCACCGGCTCCAGATTTATCAGCAATAAACCAGCCAGCCGGAAGGGCCGAGCGCAG
AAGTGGTCCTGCAACTTTATCCGCCTCCATCCAGTCTATTAATTGTTGCCGGGAAGCTAGAGTAAGTAGT
TCGCCAGTTAATAGTTTGCGCAACGTTGTTGCCATTGCTACAGGCATCGTGGTGTCACGCTCGTCGTTTG
GTATGGCTTCATTCAGCTCCGGTTCCCAACGATCAAGGCGAGTTACATGATCCCCCATGTTGTGCAAAAA
AGCGGTTAGCTCCTTCGGTCCTCCGATCGTTGTCAGAAGTAAGTTGGCCGCAGTGTTATCACTCATGGTT
ATGGCAGCACTGCATAATTCTCTTACTGTCATGCCATCCGTAAGATGCTTTTCTGTGACTGGTGAGTACT
CAACCAAGTCATTCTGAGAATAGTGTATGCGGCGACCGAGTTGCTCTTGCCCGGCGTCAATACGGGATAA
TACCGCGCCACATAGCAGAACTTTAAAAGTGCTCATCATTGGAAAACGTTCTTCGGGGCGAAAACTCTCA
AGGATCTTACCGCTGTTGAGATCCAGTTCGATGTAACCCACTCGTGCACCCAACTGATCTTCAGCATCTT
TTACTTTCACCAGCGTTTCTGGGTGAGCAAAAACAGGAAGGCAAAATGCCGCAAAAAAGGGAATAAGGGC
GACACGGAAATGTTGAATACTCATACTCTTCCTTTTTCAATATTATTGAAGCATTTATCAGGGTTATTGT
CTCATGAGCGGATACATATTTGAATGTATTTAGAAAAATAAACAAATAGGGGTTCCGCGCACATTTCCCC
GAAAAGTGCCACCTGACGTCTAAGAAACCATTA
Features (pLannotate 1.2.2; 10 found; start..end, strand, type, name):
     52..151     +  misc_feature   bom (fragment): basis of mobility region from pBR322
    157..311     -  CDS            lacZα (fragment): LacZα fragment of β-galactosidase; lacZ fragment
    347..373     -  misc_feature   MCS (fragment): pUC18/19 multiple cloning site
    407..423     -  protein_bind   lac operator: The lac repressor binds to the lac operator to inhibit transcription in E. coli. This inhibition can be relieved by adding lactose or isopropyl-β-D-thiogalactopyranoside (IPTG). lac repressor encoded by lacI
    431..461     -  promoter       lac promoter: promoter for the E. coli lac operon
    476..497     -  protein_bind   CAP binding site: CAP binding activates transcription in the presence of cAMP. E. coli catabolite activator protein
    510..602     -  CDS            lacI (fragment): lac repressor; lacI; The lac repressor binds to the lac operator to inhibit transcription in E. coli. This inhibition can be relieved by adding lactose or isopropyl-β-D-thiogalactopyranoside (IPTG).
    785..1373    -  rep_origin     ori: high-copy-number ColE1/pMB1/pBR322/pUC origin of replication
   1544..2404    -  CDS            AmpR: β-lactamase; bla; confers resistance to ampicillin, carbenicillin, and related antibiotics
   2405..2509    -  promoter       AmpR promoter: bla
