[The description below was written by a language model from this plasmid's Addgene catalogue record and pLannotate feature annotations shown in this document.]
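Description:
pIIS18-BsmBI is an empty Escherichia coli entry vector derived from pUC18, with a total size of 2,553 bp. It is intended for Golden Gate assembly and other seamless cloning methods that rely on Type IIS restriction enzymes. These enzymes cut outside their recognition sequence, so fragments can be joined through user-defined overhangs without leaving a scar. The name indicates that this member of the pIIS18 series is set up for BsmBI, but the feature table does not annotate the recognition sites themselves, so their exact number and placement cannot be read from the record. The plasmid replicates from the high-copy pUC-type ColE1/pMB1 origin and is selected with ampicillin through the β-lactamase gene (AmpR) driven by its native bla promoter.

The cloning region sits within the standard pUC lac cassette. A CAP binding site, lac promoter and lac operator lie upstream of a partial pUC18/19 multiple cloning site and a lacZα fragment, all on the same strand. Only a fragment of the original polylinker is detected, which is consistent with the MCS having been modified to suit Type IIS cloning. The lacZα peptide is listed as the selectable marker, implying blue/white screening by α-complementation in a suitable host such as DH5α, where insertion that disrupts or replaces lacZα yields white colonies. Short remnants of lacI and of the pBR322 bom region are also annotated; these are carry-over backbone sequences and are not functional parts. No insert, tag or expression element for other hosts is present, so the construct serves as a compact cloning and entry backbone.
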