Addgene plasmid #128648: pIIS18-BsmBI
Purpose: (Empty Backbone) Entry vector useful for golden gate or other seamless cloning technique based on Type IIS restriction enzymes
Depositing lab: Tohru Suzuki. Depositing organization: Gifu University. Publication: A New Escherichia coli Entry Vector Series (pIIS18) for Seamless Gene Cloning Using Type IIS Restriction Enzymes. Altaib H, Ozaki Y, Kozakai T, Badr Y, Nomura I, Suzuki T. Microbiol Resour Announc. 2019 Oct 10;8(41). pii: 8/41/e00323-19. doi: 10.1128/MRA.00323-19. PubMed 31601653.
Backbone
  Vector backbone: pUC18
  Backbone manufacturer: self-made
  Backbone size (bp): 2553
  Vector type: Unspecified
  Selectable markers: lacZ alpha
Growth in bacteria
  Bacterial resistance: Ampicillin, 100 μg/mL
  Growth temperature: 37°C
  Growth strain: DH5alpha
  Copy number: High Copy
Terms and licenses: Academic/Nonprofit Terms; Industry Terms: Not Available to Industry
How to cite: pIIS18-BsmBI was a gift from Tohru Suzuki (Addgene plasmid # 128648 ; http://n2t.net/addgene:128648 ; RRID:Addgene_128648)
